Addgene plasmid #205599: pcDNA3.1_ADAR2DD_E488Q_Ago2
Purpose: expresses human ADAR2 deaminase domain (E488Q hyperactive mutant) fused with human Ago2 in mammalian cells
Depositing lab: Marc Friedlander. Depositing organization: Stockholms Universitet. Publication: Detection of transcriptome-wide microRNA-target interactions in single cells with agoTRIBE. Sekar V, Marmol-Sanchez E, Kalogeropoulos P, Stanicek L, Sagredo EA, Widmark A, Doukoumopoulos E, Bonath F, Biryukova I, Friedlander MR. Nat Biotechnol. 2023 Sep 21. doi: 10.1038/s41587-023-01951-0. PubMed 37735263.
Backbone
  Vector backbone: pcDNA3.1
  Vector type: Mammalian Expression
Growth in bacteria
  Bacterial resistance: Ampicillin, 100 μg/mL
  Growth temperature: 37°C
  Growth strain: DH10B
  Copy number: Unknown
Gene/Insert
  Gene/Insert name: hAgo2 (alt name: EIF2C2)
  Species: H. sapiens (human)
  Entrez Gene: AGO2 (a.k.a. CASC7, EIF2C2, LESKRES, LINC00980, PPD, Q10)
  Tag / fusion protein: ADAR2DD_E488Q (hyperactive mutant) (N terminal on insert)
Terms and licenses: Academic/Nonprofit Terms; Industry Terms: Not Available to Industry
Depositor comments: Please visit https://www.biorxiv.org/content/10.1101/2022.08.10.503472v1 for bioRxiv preprint.
How to cite: pcDNA3.1_ADAR2DD_E488Q_Ago2 was a gift from Marc Friedlander (Addgene plasmid # 205599 ; http://n2t.net/addgene:205599 ; RRID:Addgene_205599)
