[The description below was written by a language model from this plasmid's Addgene catalogue record and pLannotate feature annotations shown in this document.]
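Description:
pcDNA3.1_ADAR2DD_E488Q_Ago2 is a 9,266 bp mammalian expression plasmid built on the pcDNA3.1 backbone. It is propagated in E. coli through a high-copy ColE1/pUC-type origin and selected with ampicillin via the β-lactamase gene and its native promoter. An f1 phage origin is also present. For selection in mammalian cells the backbone carries a neomycin phosphotransferase gene driven by the SV40 enhancer/early promoter and terminated by an SV40 polyadenylation signal. Short hits to lac regulatory elements, a ble fragment, a truncated HIV-1 LTR fragment and a bom fragment appear to be backbone remnants or annotation matches, not functional parts of the payload.

The expression cassette uses the human CMV immediate-early enhancer and promoter and ends with the bovine growth hormone polyadenylation signal. It encodes a fusion protein in which the deaminase domain of ADAR2, carrying the hyperactive E488Q substitution, sits at the N terminus of full-length human Argonaute 2 (AGO2/EIF2C2). The two annotated coding regions are separated by a gap of about 165 bp, presumably a linker, although the record does not describe it. The automated annotation matched the deaminase segment to the rat Adarb1 protein, but the catalogue entry states that it is of human origin.

AGO2 is guided by bound microRNAs to target mRNAs, so tethering the A-to-I editing domain to it should leave adenosine-to-inosine edits on transcripts that AGO2 engages. The associated publication describes this approach, agoTRIBE, for detecting transcriptome-wide microRNA–target interactions in single cells.
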