Features (pLannotate 1.2.2; 20 found; start..end, strand, type, name):
     28..80      -  misc_feature   bom (fragment): basis of mobility region from pBR322
    235..614     +  enhancer       CMV enhancer: human cytomegalovirus immediate early enhancer
    615..818     +  promoter       CMV promoter: human cytomegalovirus (CMV) immediate early promoter
    814..847     +  LTR            5' LTR (truncated) (fragment): truncated 5' long terminal repeat (LTR) from HIV-1
    874..2067    +  CDS            Adarb1 (fragment): RED1_RAT - Also known as Red1. Experimental evidence at protein level: Swiss-Prot protein existence level 1. Catalyzes the hydrolytic deamination of adenosine to inosine in double-stranded RNA (dsRNA) referred to as A-to-I RNA editing. This may affect gene expression and function in a number of ways that include mRNA translation by changing codons and hence the amino acid sequence of proteins; pre-mRNA splicing by altering splice site recognition sequences; RNA stability by changing sequences involved in nuclease recognition; genetic stability in the case of RNA virus genomes by changing seque
   2233..4809    +  CDS            AGO2 (sequence partly withheld): AGO2_HUMAN - Also known as EIF2C2. Experimental evidence at protein level: Swiss-Prot protein existence level 1. Required for RNA-mediated gene silencing (RNAi) by the RNA- induced silencing complex (RISC). The 'minimal RISC' appears to include AGO2 bound to a short guide RNA such as a microRNA (miRNA) or short interfering RNA (siRNA). These guide RNAs direct RISC to complementary mRNAs that are targets for RISC-mediated gene silencing. The precise mechanism of gene silencing depends on the degree of complementarity between the miRNA or siRNA and its target. Binding of RISC to a perfectly comp
   4863..5087    +  polyA_signal   bGH poly(A) signal: bovine growth hormone polyadenylation signal
   5091..5112    +  promoter       SV40 promoter (fragment): SV40 enhancer and early promoter
   5133..5561    +  rep_origin     f1 ori (sequence partly withheld): f1 bacteriophage origin of replication; arrow indicates direction of (+) strand synthesis
   5575..5904    +  promoter       SV40 promoter: SV40 enhancer and early promoter
   5971..6762    +  CDS            neo: KKA2_KLEPN - Also known as kan, nptII. Experimental evidence at protein level: Swiss-Prot protein existence level 1. Resistance to kanamycin, neomycin, paromomycin, ribostamycin, butirosin and gentamicin B. From Klebsiella pneumoniae.
   6786..6944    +  CDS            ble (fragment): BLE_KLEPN - Experimental evidence at protein level: Swiss-Prot protein existence level 1. Binding protein with a strong affinity to the bleomycin family of antibiotics. Binds to CL990; an antimitotic-antibiotic compound. From Klebsiella pneumoniae.
   6939..7060    +  polyA_signal   SV40 poly(A) signal: SV40 polyadenylation signal
   7133..7149    -  protein_bind   lac operator: The lac repressor binds to the lac operator to inhibit transcription in E. coli. This inhibition can be relieved by adding lactose or isopropyl-β-D-thiogalactopyranoside (IPTG). lac repressor encoded by lacI
   7157..7187    -  promoter       lac promoter: promoter for the E. coli lac operon
   7202..7223    -  protein_bind   CAP binding site: CAP binding activates transcription in the presence of cAMP. E. coli catabolite activator protein
   7236..7328    -  CDS            lacI (fragment): lac repressor; lacI; The lac repressor binds to the lac operator to inhibit transcription in E. coli. This inhibition can be relieved by adding lactose or isopropyl-β-D-thiogalactopyranoside (IPTG).
   7511..8099    -  rep_origin     ori: high-copy-number ColE1/pMB1/pBR322/pUC origin of replication
   8270..9130    -  CDS            AmpR: β-lactamase; bla; confers resistance to ampicillin, carbenicillin, and related antibiotics
   9131..9235    -  promoter       AmpR promoter: bla
>Addgene plasmid #205599 | pcDNA3.1_ADAR2DD_E488Q_Ago2 | addgene full sequence | sequence record 426750 | Addgene NGS Result
GACGGATCGGGAGATCTCCCGATCCCCTATGGTGCACTCTCAGTACAATCTGCTCTGATGCCGCATAGTT
AAGCCAGTATCTGCTCCCTGCTTGTGTGTTGGAGGTCGCTGAGTAGTGCGCGAGCAAAATTTAAGCTACA
ACAAGGCAAGGCTTGACCGACAATTGCATGAAGAATCTGCTTAGGGTTAGGCGTTTTGCGCTGCTTCGCG
ATGTACGGGCCAGATATACGCGTTGACATTGATTATTGACTAGTTATTAATAGTAATCAATTACGGGGTC
ATTAGTTCATAGCCCATATATGGAGTTCCGCGTTACATAACTTACGGTAAATGGCCCGCCTGGCTGACCG
CCCAACGACCCCCGCCCATTGACGTCAATAATGACGTATGTTCCCATAGTAACGCCAATAGGGACTTTCC
ATTGACGTCAATGGGTGGAGTATTTACGGTAAACTGCCCACTTGGCAGTACATCAAGTGTATCATATGCC
AAGTACGCCCCCTATTGACGTCAATGACGGTAAATGGCCCGCCTGGCATTATGCCCAGTACATGACCTTA
TGGGACTTTCCTACTTGGCAGTACATCTACGTATTAGTCATCGCTATTACCATGGTGATGCGGTTTTGGC
AGTACATCAATGGGCGTGGATAGCGGTTTGACTCACGGGGATTTCCAAGTCTCCACCCCATTGACGTCAA
TGGGAGTTTGTTTTGGCACCAAAATCAACGGGACTTTCCAAAATGTCGTAACAACTCCGCCCCATTGACG
CAAATGGGCGGTAGGCGTGTACGGTGGGAGGTCTATATAAGCAGAGCTCTCTGGCTAACTAGAGAACCCA
CTGCTTACTGGCTTATCGAAATTAATACGACTCACTATAGGGAGACCCAAGCTGGCTAGCGCCACCATGC
AGCTGCATTTACCGCAGGTTTTAGCTGACGCTGTCTCACGCCTGGTCCTGGGTAAGTTTGGTGACCTGAC
CGACAACTTCTCCTCCCCTCACGCTCGCAGAAAAGTGCTGGCTGGAGTCGTCATGACAACAGGCACAGAT
GTTAAAGATGCCAAGGTGATAAGTGTTTCTACAGGAACAAAATGTATTAATGGTGAATACATGAGTGATC
GTGGCCTTGCATTAAATGACTGCCATGCAGAAATAATATCTCGGAGATCCTTGCTCAGATTTCTTTATAC
ACAACTTGAGCTTTACTTAAATAACAAAGATGATCAAAAAAGATCCATCTTTCAGAAATCAGAGCGAGGG
GGGTTTAGGCTGAAGGAGAATGTCCAGTTTCATCTGTACATCAGCACCTCTCCCTGTGGAGATGCCAGAA
TCTTCTCACCACATGAGCCAATCCTGGAAGAACCAGCAGATAGACACCCAAATCGTAAAGCAAGAGGACA
GCTACGGACCAAAATAGAGTCTGGTCAGGGGACGATTCCAGTGCGCTCCAATGCGAGCATCCAAACGTGG
GACGGGGTGCTGCAAGGGGAGCGGCTGCTCACCATGTCCTGCAGTGACAAGATTGCACGCTGGAACGTGG
TGGGCATCCAGGGATCCCTGCTCAGCATTTTCGTGGAGCCCATTTACTTCTCGAGCATCATCCTGGGCAG
CCTTTACCACGGGGACCACCTTTCCAGGGCCATGTACCAGCGGATCTCCAACATAGAGGACCTGCCACCT
CTCTACACCCTCAACAAGCCTTTGCTCAGTGGCATCAGCAATGCAGAAGCACGGCAGCCAGGGAAGGCCC
CCAACTTCAGTGTCAACTGGACGGTAGGCGACTCCGCTATTGAGGTCATCAACGCCACGACTGGGAAGGA
TGAGCTGGGCCGCGCGTCCCGCCTGTGTAAGCACGCGTTGTACTGTCGCTGGATGCGTGTGCACGGCAAG
GTTCCCTCCCACTTACTACGCTCCAAGATTACCAAACCCAACGTGTACCATGAGTCCAAGCTGGCGGCAA
AGGAGTACCAGGCCGCCAAGGCGCGTCTGTTCACAGCCTTCATCAAGGCGGGGCTGGGGGCCTGGGTGGA
GAAGCCCACCGAGCAGGACCAGTTCTCACTCACGCCCGGAGGAGGTGGAAGCGGAGGAGGTGGAAGCGGA
GGAGGTGGAAGCGGAGGAGGTGGAAGCGGAGGAGGTGGAAGCGGAGGAGGTGGAAGCGGAGGAGGTGGAA
GCGGAGGAGGTGGAAGCGGAGGAGGTGGAAGCGGAGGAGGTGGAAGCGGAGGAGGTGGAAGCATGTACTC
GGGAGCCGGCCCCGCACTTGCACCTCCTGCGCCGCCGCCCCCCATCCAAGGATATGCCTTCAAGCCTCCA
CCTAGACCCGACTTTGGGACCTCCGGGAGAACAATCAAATTACAGGCCAATTTCTTCGAAATGGACATCC
CCAAAATTGACATCTATCATTATGAATTGGATATCAAGCCAGAGAAGTGCCCGAGGAGAGTTAACAGGGA
AATCGTGGAACACATGGTCCAGCACTTTAAAACACAGATCTTTGGGGATCGGAAGCCCGTGTTTGACGGC
AGGAAGAATCTATACACAGCCATGCCCCTTCCGATTGGGAGGGACAAGGTGGAGCTGGAGGTCACGCTGC
CAGGAGAAGGCAAGGATCGCATCTTCAAGGTGTCCATCAAGTGGGTGTCCTGCGTGAGCTTGCAGGCGTT
ACACGATGCACTTTCAGGGCGGCTGCCCAGCGTCCCTTTTGAGACGATCCAGGCCCTGGACGTGGTCATG
AGGCACTTGCCATCCATGAGGTACACCCCCGTGGGCCGCTCCTTCTTCACCGCGTCCGAAGGCTGCTCTA
ACCCTCTTGGCGGGGGCCGAGAAGTGTGGTTTGGCTTCCATCAGTCCGTCCGGCCTTCTCTCTGGAAAAT
GATGCTGAATATTGATGTGTCAGCAACAGCGTTTTACAAGGCACAGCCAGTAATCGAGTTTGTTTGTGAA
GTTTTGGATTTTAAAAGTATTGAAGAACAACAAAAACCTCTGACAGATTCCCAAAGGGTAAAGTTTACCA
AAGAAATTAAAGGTCTAAAGGTGGAGATAACGCACTGTGGGCAGATGAAGAGGAAGTACCGTGTCTGCAA
TGTGACCCGGCGGCCCGCCAGTCACCAAACATTCCCGCTGCAGCAGGAGAGCGGGCAGACGGTGGAGTGC
ACGGTGGCCCAGTATTTCAAGGACAGGCACAAGTTGGTTCTGCGCTACCCCCACCTCCCATGTTTACAAG
TCGGACAGGAGCAGAAACACACCTACCTTCCCCTGGAGGTCTGTAACATTGTGGCAGGACAAAGATGTAT
TAAAAAATTAACGGACAATCAGACCTCAACCATGATCAGAGCGACTGCTAGGTCGGCGCCCGATCGGCAA
GAAGAGATTAGCAAATTGATGCGAAGTGCAAGTTTCAACACAGATCCATACGTCCGTGAATTTGGAATCA
TGGTCAAAGATGAGATGACAGACGTGACTGGGCGGGTGCTGCAGCCGCCCTCCATCCTCTACGGGGGCAG
GAATAAAGCTATTGCGACCCCTGTCCAGGGCGTCTGGGACATGCGGAAC
[405 nt withheld, positions 3550-3954]
AACAACATCCTGCTGCCCCAGGGCAGGCCGCCGGTGTTCCAGCAGCCCGTCATCTTTCTGGGAGCAGACG
TCACTCACCCCCCCGCCGGGGATGGGAAGAAGCCCTCCATTGCCGCCGTGGTGGGCAGCATGGACGCCCA
CCCCAATCGCTACTGCGCCACCGTGCGCGTGCAGCAGCACCGGCAGGAGATCATACAAGACCTGGCCGCC
ATGGTCCGCGAGCTCCTCATCCAGTTCTACAAGTCCACGCGCTTCAAGCCCACCCGCATCATCTTCTACC
GCGACGGTGTCTCTGAAGGCCAGTTCCAGCAGGTTCTCCACCACGAGTTGCTGGCCATCCGTGAGGCCTG
TATCAAGCTAGAAAAAGACTACCAGCCCGGGATCACCTTCATCGTGGTGCAGAAGAGGCACCACACCCGG
CTCTTCTGCACTGACAAGAACGAGCGGGTTGGGAAAAGTGGAAACATTCCAGCAGGCACGACTGTGGACA
CGAAAATCACCCACCCCACCGAGTTCGACTTCTACCTGTGTAGTCACGCTGGCATCCAGGGGACAAGCAG
GCCTTCGCACTATCACGTCCTCTGGGACGACAATCGTTTCTCCTCTGATGAGCTGCAGATCCTAACCTAC
CAGCTGTGTCACACCTACGTGCGCTGCACACGCTCCGTGTCCATCCCAGCGCCAGCATACTACGCTCACC
TGGTGGCCTTCCGGGCCAGGTACCACCTGGTGGATAAGGAACATGACAGTGCTGAAGGAAGCCATACCTC
TGGGCAGAGTAACGGGCGAGACCACCAAGCACTGGCCAAGGCGGTCCAGGTTCACCAAGACACTCTGCGC
ACCATGTACTTTGCTTGAGCGGCCGCTCGAGTCTAGAGGGCCCGTTTAAACCCGCTGATCAGCCTCGACT
GTGCCTTCTAGTTGCCAGCCATCTGTTGTTTGCCCCTCCCCCGTGCCTTCCTTGACCCTGGAAGGTGCCA
CTCCCACTGTCCTTTCCTAATAAAATGAGGAAATTGCATCGCATTGTCTGAGTAGGTGTCATTCTATTCT
GGGGGGTGGGGTGGGGCAGGACAGCAAGGGGGAGGATTGGGAAGACAATAGCAGGCATGCTGGGGATGCG
GTGGGCTCTATGGCTTCTGAGGCGGAAAGAACCAGCTGGGGCTCTAGGGGGTATCCCC
[124 nt withheld, positions 5133-5256]
C
[91 nt withheld, positions 5258-5348]
A
[49 nt withheld, positions 5350-5398]
CCTTTGACGTTGGAGTCCACGTTCTTT
[37 nt withheld, positions 5426-5462]
ACCCTATCTCGGTCTATTCTTTTGATTTATAAGGGATTTTGCCGATTTCGGCCTATTGGTTAAAAAATGA
GCTGATTTAACAAAAATTTAACGCGAATTAATTCTGTGGAATGTGTGTCAGTTAGGGTGTGGAAAGTCCC
CAGGCTCCCCAGCAGGCAGAAGTATGCAAAGCATGCATCTCAATTAGTCAGCAACCAGGTGTGGAAAGTC
CCCAGGCTCCCCAGCAGGCAGAAGTATGCAAAGCATGCATCTCAATTAGTCAGCAACCATAGTCCCGCCC
CTAACTCCGCCCATCCCGCCCCTAACTCCGCCCAGTTCCGCCCATTCTCCGCCCCATGGCTGACTAATTT
TTTTTATTTATGCAGAGGCCGAGGCCGCCTCTGCCTCTGAGCTATTCCAGAAGTAGTGAGGAGGCTTTTT
TGGAGGCCTAGGCTTTTGCAAAAAGCTCCCGGGAGCTTGTATATCCATTTTCGGATCTGATCAAGAGACA
GGATGAGGATCGTTTCGCATGATTGAACAAGATGGATTGCACGCAGGTTCTCCGGCCGCTTGGGTGGAGA
GGCTATTCGGCTATGACTGGGCACAACAGACAATCGGCTGCTCTGATGCCGCCGTGTTCCGGCTGTCAGC
GCAGGGGCGCCCGGTTCTTTTTGTCAAGACCGACCTGTCCGGTGCCCTGAATGAACTGCAGGACGAGGCA
GCGCGGCTATCGTGGCTGGCCACGACGGGCGTTCCTTGCGCAGCTGTGCTCGACGTTGTCACTGAAGCGG
GAAGGGACTGGCTGCTATTGGGCGAAGTGCCGGGGCAGGATCTCCTGTCATCTCACCTTGCTCCTGCCGA
GAAAGTATCCATCATGGCTGATGCAATGCGGCGGCTGCATACGCTTGATCCGGCTACCTGCCCATTCGAC
CACCAAGCGAAACATCGCATCGAGCGAGCACGTACTCGGATGGAAGCCGGTCTTGTCGATCAGGATGATC
TGGACGAAGAGCATCAGGGGCTCGCGCCAGCCGAACTGTTCGCCAGGCTCAAGGCGCGCATGCCCGACGG
CGAGGATCTCGTCGTGACCCATGGCGATGCCTGCTTGCCGAATATCATGGTGGAAAATGGCCGCTTTTCT
GGATTCATCGACTGTGGCCGGCTGGGTGTGGCGGACCGCTATCAGGACATAGCGTTGGCTACCCGTGATA
TTGCTGAAGAGCTTGGCGGCGAATGGGCTGACCGCTTCCTCGTGCTTTACGGTATCGCCGCTCCCGATTC
GCAGCGCATCGCCTTCTATCGCCTTCTTGACGAGTTCTTCTGAGCGGGACTCTGGGGTTCGAAATGACCG
ACCAAGCGACGCCCAACCTGCCATCACGAGATTTCGATTCCACCGCCGCCTTCTATGAAAGGTTGGGCTT
CGGAATCGTTTTCCGGGACGCCGGCTGGATGATCCTCCAGCGCGGGGATCTCATGCTGGAGTTCTTCGCC
CACCCCAACTTGTTTATTGCAGCTTATAATGGTTACAAATAAAGCAATAGCATCACAAATTTCACAAATA
AAGCATTTTTTTCACTGCATTCTAGTTGTGGTTTGTCCAAACTCATCAATGTATCTTATCATGTCTGTAT
ACCGTCGACCTCTAGCTAGAGCTTGGCGTAATCATGGTCATAGCTGTTTCCTGTGTGAAATTGTTATCCG
CTCACAATTCCACACAACATACGAGCCGGAAGCATAAAGTGTAAAGCCTGGGGTGCCTAATGAGTGAGCT
AACTCACATTAATTGCGTTGCGCTCACTGCCCGCTTTCCAGTCGGGAAACCTGTCGTGCCAGCTGCATTA
ATGAATCGGCCAACGCGCGGGGAGAGGCGGTTTGCGTATTGGGCGCTCTTCCGCTTCCTCGCTCACTGAC
TCGCTGCGCTCGGTCGTTCGGCTGCGGCGAGCGGTATCAGCTCACTCAAAGGCGGTAATACGGTTATCCA
CAGAATCAGGGGATAACGCAGGAAAGAACATGTGAGCAAAAGGCCAGCAAAAGGCCAGGAACCGTAAAAA
GGCCGCGTTGCTGGCGTTTTTCCATAGGCTCCGCCCCCCTGACGAGCATCACAAAAATCGACGCTCAAGT
CAGAGGTGGCGAAACCCGACAGGACTATAAAGATACCAGGCGTTTCCCCCTGGAAGCTCCCTCGTGCGCT
CTCCTGTTCCGACCCTGCCGCTTACCGGATACCTGTCCGCCTTTCTCCCTTCGGGAAGCGTGGCGCTTTC
TCATAGCTCACGCTGTAGGTATCTCAGTTCGGTGTAGGTCGTTCGCTCCAAGCTGGGCTGTGTGCACGAA
CCCCCCGTTCAGCCCGACCGCTGCGCCTTATCCGGTAACTATCGTCTTGAGTCCAACCCGGTAAGACACG
ACTTATCGCCACTGGCAGCAGCCACTGGTAACAGGATTAGCAGAGCGAGGTATGTAGGCGGTGCTACAGA
GTTCTTGAAGTGGTGGCCTAACTACGGCTACACTAGAAGAACAGTATTTGGTATCTGCGCTCTGCTGAAG
CCAGTTACCTTCGGAAAAAGAGTTGGTAGCTCTTGATCCGGCAAACAAACCACCGCTGGTAGCGGTGGTT
TTTTTGTTTGCAAGCAGCAGATTACGCGCAGAAAAAAAGGATCTCAAGAAGATCCTTTGATCTTTTCTAC
GGGGTCTGACGCTCAGTGGAACGAAAACTCACGTTAAGGGATTTTGGTCATGAGATTATCAAAAAGGATC
TTCACCTAGATCCTTTTAAATTAAAAATGAAGTTTTAAATCAATCTAAAGTATATATGAGTAAACTTGGT
CTGACAGTTACCAATGCTTAATCAGTGAGGCACCTATCTCAGCGATCTGTCTATTTCGTTCATCCATAGT
TGCCTGACTCCCCGTCGTGTAGATAACTACGATACGGGAGGGCTTACCATCTGGCCCCAGTGCTGCAATG
ATACCGCGAGACCCACGCTCACCGGCTCCAGATTTATCAGCAATAAACCAGCCAGCCGGAAGGGCCGAGC
GCAGAAGTGGTCCTGCAACTTTATCCGCCTCCATCCAGTCTATTAATTGTTGCCGGGAAGCTAGAGTAAG
TAGTTCGCCAGTTAATAGTTTGCGCAACGTTGTTGCCATTGCTACAGGCATCGTGGTGTCACGCTCGTCG
TTTGGTATGGCTTCATTCAGCTCCGGTTCCCAACGATCAAGGCGAGTTACATGATCCCCCATGTTGTGCA
AAAAAGCGGTTAGCTCCTTCGGTCCTCCGATCGTTGTCAGAAGTAAGTTGGCCGCAGTGTTATCACTCAT
GGTTATGGCAGCACTGCATAATTCTCTTACTGTCATGCCATCCGTAAGATGCTTTTCTGTGACTGGTGAG
TACTCAACCAAGTCATTCTGAGAATAGTGTATGCGGCGACCGAGTTGCTCTTGCCCGGCGTCAATACGGG
ATAATACCGCGCCACATAGCAGAACTTTAAAAGTGCTCATCATTGGAAAACGTTCTTCGGGGCGAAAACT
CTCAAGGATCTTACCGCTGTTGAGATCCAGTTCGATGTAACCCACTCGTGCACCCAACTGATCTTCAGCA
TCTTTTACTTTCACCAGCGTTTCTGGGTGAGCAAAAACAGGAAGGCAAAATGCCGCAAAAAAGGGAATAA
GGGCGACACGGAAATGTTGAATACTCATACTCTTCCTTTTTCAATATTATTGAAGCATTTATCAGGGTTA
TTGTCTCATGAGCGGATACATATTTGAATGTATTTAGAAAAATAAACAAATAGGGGTTCCGCGCACATTT
CCCCGAAAAGTGCCACCTGACGTC
